>Addgene plasmid #11622 | pAcUW51-gEgIL | depositor partial sequence | sequence record 6987 | Author sequence
AGATCTCCTATAAATATGGATCGCGGGGCGGTGGTGGGGTTTCTTCTCGGTGTTTGTGTTGTATCGTGCT
TGGCGGGAACGCCCAAAACGTCCTGGAGACGGGTGAGTGTCGGCGAGGACGTTTCGTTGCTTCCAGCTCC
GGGGCCTACGGGGCGCGGCCCGACCCAGAAACTACTATGGGCCGTGGAACCCCTGGATGGGTGCGGCCCC
TTACACCCGTCGTGGGTCTCGCTGATGCCCCCCAAGCAGGTGCCCGAGACGGTCGTGGATGCGGCGTGCA
TGCGCGCTCCGGTCCCGCTGGCGATGGCGTACGCCCCCCCGGCCCCATCTGCGACCGGGGGTCTACGAAC
GGACTTCGTGTGGCAGGAGCGCGCGGCCGTGGTTAACCGGAGTCTGGTTATTCACGGGGTCCGAGAGACG
GACAGCGGCCTGTATACCCTGTCCGTGGGCGACATAAAGGACCCGGCTCGCCAAGTGGCCTCGGTGGTCC
TGGTGGTGCAACCGGCCCCAGTTCCGACCCCACCCCCGACCCCAGCCGATTACGACGAGGATGACAATGA
CGAGGGCGAGGACGAAAGTCTCGCCGGCACTCCCGCCAGCGGGACCCCCCGGCTCCCGCCTCCCCCCGCC
CCCCCGAGGTCTTGGCCCAGCGCCCCCGAAGTCTCACATGTGCGTGGGGTGACCGTGCGTATGGAGACTC
CGGAAGCTATCCTGTTTTCCCCCGGGGAGACGTTCAGCACGAACGTCTCCATCCATGCCATCGCCCACGA
CGACCAGACCTACTCCATGGACGTCGTCTGGTTGAGGTTCGACGTGCCGACCTCGTGTGCCGAGATGCGA
ATATACGAATCGTGTCTGTATCACCCGCAGCTCCCAGAATGTCTGTCCCCGGCCGACGCGCCGTGCGCCG
CGAGTACGTGGACGTCTCGCCTGGCCGTCCGCAGCTACGCGGGGTGTTCCAGAACAAACCCCCCACCGCG
CTGTTCGGCCGAGGCTCACATGGAGCCCGTCCCGGGGCTGGCGTGGCAGGCGGCCTCCGTCAATCTGGAG
TTCCGGGACGCGTCCCCACAACACTCCGGCCTGTATCTGTGTGTGGTGTACGTCAACGACCATATTCACG
CCTGGGGCCACATTACCATCAGCACCGCGGCGCAGTACCGGAACGCGGTGGTGGAACAGCCCCTCCCACA
GCGCGGCGCGGATTTGGCCGAGCCCACCCACCCGCACGTCGGGGCCCCTCCCCACGCGCCCCCAACCCAC
GGCGCCCTGCGGGATATCTAAGAATTCCAGATCTCCTATAAATATGGATCGCGGGGCGGTGGTGGGGTTT
CTTCTCGGTGTTTGTGTTGTATCGTGCTTGGCGGGAACGCCCAAAACGTCCTGGAGACGGGTGAGTGTCG
GCGAGGACGTTTCGTTGCTTCCAGCTCCGGGGCCTACGGGGCGCGGCCCGACCCAGAAACTACTATGGGC
CGTGGAACCCCTGGATGGGTGCGGCCCCTTACACCCGTCGTGGGTCTCGCTGATGCCCCCCAAGCAGGTG
CCCGAGACGGTCGTGGATGCGGCGTGCATGCGCGCTCCGGTCCCGCTGGCGATGGCGTACGCCCCCCCGG
CCCCATCTGCGACCGGGGGTCTACGAACGGACTTCGTGTGGCAGGAGCGCGCGGCCGTGGTTAACCGGAG
TCTGGTTATTCACGGGGTCCGAGAGACGGACAGCGGCCTGTATACCCTGTCCGTGGGCGACATAAAGGAC
CCGGCTCGCCAAGTGGCCTCGGTGGTCCTGGTGGTGCAACCGGCCCCAGTTCCGACCCCACCCCCGACCC
CAGCCGATTACGACGAGGATGACAATGACGAGGGCGAGGACGAAAGTCTCGCCGGCACTCCCGCCAGCGG
GACCCCCCGGCTCCCGCCTCCCCCCGCCCCCCCGAGGTCTTGGCCCAGCGCCCCCGAAGTCTCACATGTG
CGTGGGGTGACCGTGCGTATGGAGACTCCGGAAGCTATCCTGTTTTCCCCCGGGGAGACGTTCAGCACGA
ACGTCTCCATCCATGCCATCGCCCACGACGACCAGACCTACTCCATGGACGTCGTCTGGTTGAGGTTCGA
CGTGCCGACCTCGTGTGCCGAGATGCGAATATACGAATCGTGTCTGTATCACCCGCAGCTCCCAGAATGT
CTGTCCCCGGCCGACGCGCCGTGCGCCGCGAGTACGTGGACGTCTCGCCTGGCCGTCCGCAGCTACGCGG
GGTGTTCCAGAACAAACCCCCCACCGCGCTGTTCGGCCGAGGCTCACATGGAGCCCGTCCCGGGGCTGGC
GTGGCAGGCGGCCTCCGTCAATCTGGAGTTCCGGGACGCGTCCCCACAACACTCCGGCCTGTATCTGTGT
GTGGTGTACGTCAACGACCATATTCACGCCTGGGGCCACATTACCATCAGCACCGCGGCGCAGTACCGGA
ACGCGGTGGTGGAACAGCCCCTCCCACAGCGCGGCGCGGATTTGGCCGAGCCCACCCACCCGCACGTCGG
GGCCCCTCCCCACGCGCCCCCAACCCACGGCGCCCTGCGGGATATCTAAGAATTCC
