>Addgene plasmid #11622 | pAcUW51-gEgIL | addgene partial sequence | sequence record 154050 | SV40pA-R 5'-GAAATTTGTGATGCTATTGC-3'
AGTTCCGAGTTTGTCAGAAAGCAGACCAAACAGCGGTTGGAATAATAGCGAGAACAGAGAAATAGCGGCA
AAAATAATACCCGTATCACTTTTGCTGATATGGTTGATGTCATGTAGCCAAATCGGGAAAAACGGGAAGT
AGGCTCCCATGATAAAAAAGTAAAAGAAAAAGAATAAACCGAACATCCAAAAGTTTGTGTTTTTTAAATA
GTACATAATGGATTTCCTTACGCGAAATACGGGCAGACATGGCCTGCCCGGTTATTATTATTTTTGACAC
CAGACCAACTGGTAATGGTAGCGACCGGCGCTCAGCTGGAATTCACGTTAAGCTTAGTGATGGTGATGGT
GATGTCCACGACCTTCGATATCCCGCAGGGCGCCGTGGGTTGGGGGCGCGTGGGGAGGGGCCCCGACGTG
CGGGTGGGTGGGCTCGGCCAAATCCGCGCCGCGCTGTGGGAGGGGCTGTTCCACCACCGCGTTCCGGTAC
TGCGCCGCGGTGCTGATGGTAATGTGGCCCCAGGCGTGAATATGGTCGTTGACGTACACCACACACAGAT
ACAGGCCGGAGTGTTGTGGGGACGCGTCCCGGAACTCCAGATTGACGGAGGCCGCCTGCCACGCCAGCCC
CGGGACGGGCTCCATGTGAGCCTCGGCCGAACAGCGCGGTGGGGGGTTTGTTCTGGAACACCC
