[The description below was written by a language model from this plasmid's Addgene catalogue record.]
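Description:
pAcUW51-gEgIL is an insect-cell expression construct built on pAcUW51, a commercial baculovirus transfer vector with a backbone of about 5.9 kb that carries two late viral promoters, p10 and polyhedrin, so two proteins can be co-expressed from one plasmid. It is propagated in E. coli as a high-copy plasmid under ampicillin selection. No feature table accompanies the record, so the origin of replication and the baculoviral flanking sequences are not itemised. Transfer vectors of this type are normally recombined with baculovirus DNA to produce recombinant virus for infecting insect cells.

The payload consists of the soluble ectodomains of the two subunits of the herpes simplex virus type 1 (KOS strain) Fc receptor. The glycoprotein E ectodomain (residues 21–419) sits between the BglII and EcoRI sites under the p10 promoter. The glycoprotein I ectodomain (residues 21–265, with residues 221–227 deleted) is cloned into the BamHI site under the polyhedrin promoter. gI carries a C-terminal His6 tag that can be removed with Factor Xa, which allows metal-affinity capture of gI and any gE bound to it. Both inserts begin at residue 21, and the record does not say what secretion signal, if any, is supplied. The listed insert size of 1200 bp appears to correspond to only one of the two inserts rather than both.

The associated study examined the pH dependence and stoichiometry of gE–gI binding to the Fc region of IgG. This fits the use of the plasmid to produce the soluble gE–gI heterodimer for biochemical and binding analyses.
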