Addgene plasmid #11622: pAcUW51-gEgIL
Depositing lab: Pamela Bjorkman. Depositing organization: California Institute of Technology. Publication: pH dependence and stoichiometry of binding to the Fc region of IgG by the herpes simplex virus Fc receptor gE-gI. Sprague ER, Martin WL, Bjorkman PJ. J Biol Chem. 2004 Apr 2. 279(14):14184-93. 10.1074/jbc.M313281200 PubMed 14734541.
Backbone
  Vector backbone: pAcUW51
  Backbone manufacturer: BD Biosciences
  Backbone size w/o insert (bp): 5863
  Vector type: Insect Expression
Growth in bacteria
  Bacterial resistance: Ampicillin, 100 μg/mL
  Growth temperature: 37°C
  Growth strain: DH5alpha
  Copy number: High Copy
Gene/Insert
  Gene/Insert name: HSV-1 glycoprotein E and HSV-1 glycoprotein I (alt names: HSV-1 gE; HSV-1 gI)
  Species: herpes simplex virus type I KOS strain
  Insert size (bp): 1200
  Mutation: Dicistronic vector containing HSV-1 gE (KOS strain) ecotdomain (aa 21-419) between BglII and EcoRI site under the p10 promoter and HSV-1 gI (KOS strain) ectodomain (aa 21-265 with deletion of aa 221-227) in BamHI site under the ppolh promoter. gI contains a FactorXa-cleavable C-terminal His6 tag. gI insert sequenced with 5' primer CCGGATCTGATCATGGAGATAA 3' primer TCGCTCTAACATACCACCCT
  Tag / fusion protein: His (C terminal on insert)
  Cloning method: Restriction Enzyme; 5′ cloning site BglII (not destroyed); 3′ cloning site EcoRI (not destroyed)
  Sequencing primers: 5′ CGGACCTTTAATTCAACCCAAC; 3′ TTGACACCAGACCAACTGGT
Terms and licenses: Academic/Nonprofit Terms; Industry Terms: Not Available to Industry
How to cite: pAcUW51-gEgIL was a gift from Pamela Bjorkman (Addgene plasmid # 11622 ; http://n2t.net/addgene:11622 ; RRID:Addgene_11622)
